>Addgene plasmid #180155 | H11-CAG-loxP-FNF-bpA-3pA-loxP-td-sfGFP | depositor full sequence | sequence record 349958 | H11-CAG-loxP-FNF-bpA-3pA-loxP-td-sfGFP sequence 9374 bps
GTGGCACTTTTCGGGGAAATGTGCGCGGAACCCCTATTTGTTTATTTTTCTAAATACATTCAAATATGTA
TCCGCTCATGAGACAATAACCCTGATAAATGCTTCAATAATATTGAAAAAGGAAGAGTATGAGTATTCAA
CATTTCCGTGTCGCCCTTATTCCCTTTTTTGCGGCATTTTGCCTTCCTGTTTTTGCTCACCCAGAAACGC
TGGTGAAAGTAAAAGATGCTGAAGATCAGTTGGGTGCACGAGTGGGTTACATCGAACTGGATCTCAACAG
CGGTAAGATCCTTGAGAGTTTTCGCCCCGAAGAACGTTTTCCAATGATGAGCACTTTTAAAGTTCTGCTA
TGTGGCGCGGTATTATCCCGTATTGACGCCGGGCAAGAGCAACTCGGTCGCCGCATACACTATTCTCAGA
ATGACTTGGTTGAGTACTCACCAGTCACAGAAAAGCATCTTACGGATGGCATGACAGTAAGAGAATTATG
CAGTGCTGCCATAACCATGAGTGATAACACTGCGGCCAACTTACTTCTGACAACGATCGGAGGACCGAAG
GAGCTAACCGCTTTTTTGCACAACATGGGGGATCATGTAACTCGCCTTGATCGTTGGGAACCGGAGCTGA
ATGAAGCCATACCAAACGACGAGCGTGACACCACGATGCCTGTAGCAATGGCAACAACGTTGCGCAAACT
ATTAACTGGCGAACTACTTACTCTAGCTTCCCGGCAACAATTAATAGACTGGATGGAGGCGGATAAAGTT
GCAGGACCACTTCTGCGCTCGGCCCTTCCGGCTGGCTGGTTTATTGCTGATAAATCTGGAGCCGGTGAGC
GTGGGTCTCGCGGTATCATTGCAGCACTGGGGCCAGATGGTAAGCCCTCCCGTATCGTAGTTATCTACAC
GACGGGGAGTCAGGCAACTATGGATGAACGAAATAGACAGATCGCTGAGATAGGTGCCTCACTGATTAAG
CATTGGTAACTGTCAGACCAAGTTTACTCATATATACTTTAGATTGATTTAAAACTTCATTTTTAATTTA
AAAGGATCTAGGTGAAGATCCTTTTTGATAATCTCATGACCAAAATCCCTTAACGTGAGTTTTCGTTCCA
CTGAGCGTCAGACCCCGTAGAAAAGATCAAAGGATCTTCTTGAGATCCTTTTTTTCTGCGCGTAATCTGC
TGCTTGCAAACAAAAAAACCACCGCTACCAGCGGTGGTTTGTTTGCCGGATCAAGAGCTACCAACTCTTT
TTCCGAAGGTAACTGGCTTCAGCAGAGCGCAGATACCAAATACTGTCCTTCTAGTGTAGCCGTAGTTAGG
CCACCACTTCAAGAACTCTGTAGCACCGCCTACATACCTCGCTCTGCTAATCCTGTTACCAGTGGCTGCT
GCCAGTGGCGATAAGTCGTGTCTTACCGGGTTGGACTCAAGACGATAGTTACCGGATAAGGCGCAGCGGT
CGGGCTGAACGGGGGGTTCGTGCACACAGCCCAGCTTGGAGCGAACGACCTACACCGAACTGAGATACCT
ACAGCGTGAGCTATGAGAAAGCGCCACGCTTCCCGAAGGGAGAAAGGCGGACAGGTATCCGGTAAGCGGC
AGGGTCGGAACAGGAGAGCGCACGAGGGAGCTTCCAGGGGGAAACGCCTGGTATCTTTATAGTCCTGTCG
GGTTTCGCCACCTCTGACTTGAGCGTCGATTTTTGTGATGCTCGTCAGGGGGGCGGAGCCTATGGAAAAA
CGCCAGCAACGCGGCCTTTTTACGGTTCCTGGCCTTTTGCTGGCCTTTTGCTCACATGTTCTTTCCTGCG
TTATCCCCTGATTCTGTGGATAACCGTATTACCGCCTTTGAGTGAGCTGATACCGCTCGCCGCAGCCGAA
CGACCGAGCGCAGCGAGTCAGTGAGCGAGGAAGCGGAAGAGCGCCCAATACGCAAACCGCCTCTCCCCGC
GCGTTGGCCGATTCATTAATGCAGCTGGCACGACAGGTTTCCCGACTGGAAAGCGGGCAGTGAGCGCAAC
GCAATTAATGTGAGTTAGCTCACTCATTAGGCACCCCAGGCTTTACACTTTATGCTTCCGGCTCGTATGT
TGTGTGGAATTGTGAGCGGATAACAATTTCACACAGGAAACAGCTATGACCATGATTACGCCAAGCGCGC
AATTAAGTTTAAACAAGGGCAGGATGTGTCAAACTGCCAATAGAGAACTACTTACTCTTCAGGCTGAAGC
TGATGGAACAGGTAACAAAGGCAAACACTAATCATGATCAGCAAGATGAAGCAGAAAGGGAACAAGGGGA
TATTAAATGTGTATAGACACGCTAGAGAGATGGCTCAGCAGTTAAGAGAACTAGCTGGTCTTTCAGAGGT
CCTGAGATCAATACCGGTCATGGTCGACATTGATTATTGACTAGTTATTAATAGTAATCAATTACGGGGT
CATTAGTTCATAGCCCATATATGGAGTTCCGCGTTACATAACTTACGGTAAATGGCCCGCCTGGCTGACC
GCCCAACGACCCCCGCCCATTGACGTCAATAATGACGTATGTTCCCATAGTAACGCCAATAGGGACTTTC
CATTGACGTCAATGGGTGGAGTATTTACGGTAAACTGCCCACTTGGCAGTACATCAAGTGTATCATATGC
CAAGTACGCCCCCTATTGACGTCAATGACGGTAAATGGCCCGCCTGGCATTATGCCCAGTACATGACCTT
ATGGGACTTTCCTACTTGGCAGTACATCTACGTATTAGTCATCGCTATTACCATGGTCGAGGTGAGCCCC
ACGTTCTGCTTCACTCTCCCCATCTCCCCCCCCTCCCCACCCCCAATTTTGTATTTATTTATTTTTTAAT
TATTTTGTGCAGCGATGGGGGCGGGGGGGGGGGGGGGGCCCCCCCCAGGCGGGGCGGGGCGGGGCGAGGG
GCGGGGCGGGGCGAGGCGGAAAGGTGCGGCGGCAGCCAATCAGAGCGGCGCGCTCCGAAAGTTTCCTTTT
ATGGCGAGGCGGCGGCGGCGGCGGCCCTATAAAAAGCGAAGCGCGCGGCGGGCGGGAGTCGTTGCGCGCT
GCCTTCCCCCCGTGCCCCGCTCCGCCGCCGCCTCGCGCCGCCCGCCCCGGCTCTGACTGACCGCGTTACT
CCCACAGGTGAGCGGGCGGGACGGCCCTTCTCCTCCGGGCTGTAATTAGCGCTTGGTTTAATGACGGCTT
GTTTCTTTTCTGTGGCTGCGTGAAAGCCTTGAGGGGCTCCGGGAGGGCCCTTTGTGCGGGGGGAGCGGCT
CGGGGGGTGCGTGCGTGTGTGTGTGCGTGGGGAGCGCCGCGTGCGGCTCCGCGCTGCCCGGCGGCTGTGA
GCGCTGCGGGCGCGGCGCGGGGCTTTGTGCGCTCCGCAGTGTGCGCGAGGGGAGCGCGGCCGGGGGCGGT
GCCCCGCGGTGCGGGGGGGGCTGCGAGGGGAACAAAGGCTGCGTGCGGGGTGTGTGCGTGGGGGGGTGAG
CAGGGGGTGTGGGCGCGTCGGTCGGGCTGCAACCCCCCCTGCACCCCCCTCCCCGAGTTGCTGAGCACGG
CCCGGCTTCGGGTGCGGGGCTCCGTACGGGGCGTGGCGCGGGGCTCGCCGTGCCGGGCGGGGGGTGGCGG
CAGGTGGGGGTGCCGGGCGGGGCGGGGCCGCCTCGGGCCGGGGAGGGCTCGGGGGAAGGGGCGCGGCGGC
CCCCGGAGCGCCGGCGGCTGTCGAGGCGCGGCGAGCCGCAGCCATTGCCTTTTATGGTAATCGTGCGAGA
GGGCGCAGGGACTTCCTTTGTCCCAAATCTGTGCGGAGCCGAAATCTGGGAGGCGCCGCCGCACCCCCTC
TAGCGGGCGCGGGGCGAAGCGGTGCGGCGCCGGCAGGAAGGAAATGGGCGGGGAGGGCCTTCGTGCGTCG
CCGCGCCGCCGTCCCCTTCTCCCTCTCCAGCCTCGGGGCTGTCCGCGGGGGGACGGCTGCCTTCGGGGGG
GACGGGGCAGGGCGGGGTTCGGCTTCTGGCGTGTGACCGGCGGCTCTAGAGCCTCTGCTAACCATGTTCA
TGCCTTCTTCTTTTTCCTACAGCTCCTGGGCAACGTGCTGGTTATTGTGCTGTCTCATCATTTTGGCAAA
GAATTCATAACTTCGTATAGCATACATTATACGAAGTTATAGAAGTTCCTATTCTCTAGAAAGTATAGGA
ACTTCGTTGACAATTAATCATCGGCATAGTATATCGGCATAGTATAATACGACAAGGTGAGGAACTAAAC
CATGGGATCGGCCATTGAACAAGATGGATTGCACGCAGGTTCTCCGGCCGCTTGGGTGGAGAGGCTATTC
GGCTATGACTGGGCACAACAGACAATCGGCTGCTCTGATGCCGCCGTGTTCCGGCTGTCAGCGCAGGGGC
GCCCGGTTCTTTTTGTCAAGACCGACCTGTCCGGTGCCCTGAATGAACTGCAGGACGAGGCAGCGCGGCT
ATCGTGGCTGGCCACGACGGGCGTTCCTTGCGCAGCTGTGCTCGACGTTGTCACTGAAGCGGGAAGGGAC
TGGCTGCTATTGGGCGAAGTGCCGGGGCAGGATCTCCTGTCATCTCACCTTGCTCCTGCCGAGAAAGTAT
CCATCATGGCTGATGCAATGCGGCGGCTGCATACGCTTGATCCGGCTACCTGCCCATTCGACCACCAAGC
GAAACATCGCATCGAGCGAGCACGTACTCGGATGGAAGCCGGTCTTGTCGATCAGGATGATCTGGACGAA
GAGCATCAGGGGCTCGCGCCAGCCGAACTGTTCGCCAGGCTCAAGGCGCGCATGCCCGACGGCGATGATC
TCGTCGTGACCCATGGCGATGCCTGCTTGCCGAATATCATGGTGGAAAATGGCCGCTTTTCTGGATTCAT
CGACTGTGGCCGGCTGGGTGTGGCGGACCGCTATCAGGACATAGCGTTGGCTACCCGTGATATTGCTGAA
GAGCTTGGCGGCGAATGGGCTGACCGCTTCCTCGTGCTTTACGGTATCGCCGCTCCCGATTCGCAGCGCA
TCGCCTTCTATCGCCTTCTTGACGAGTTCTTCTGAGGGGATCAATTCGAAGTTCCTATTCTCTAGAAAGT
ATAGGAACTTCGCTAGCAGCTCGCTGATCAGCCTCGACTGTGCCTTCTAGTTGCCAGCCATCTGTTGTTT
GCCCCTCCCCCGTGCCTTCCTTGACCCTGGAAGGTGCCACTCCCACTGTCCTTTCCTAATAAAATGAGGA
AATTGCATCGCATTGTCTGAGTAGGTGTCATTCTATTCTGGGGGGTGGGGTGGGGCAGGACAGCAAGGGG
GAGGATTGGGAAGACAATAGCAGGCATGCTGGGGATGCGGTGGGCTCTATGGCTTCTGAGGCGGAAAGAA
CCAGCTGGGGCTCGACTAGAGCTTGCGGAACCCTTACCACCGCGGTGGCGGCCGCTCTAGAATCATAATC
AGCCTTACCACATTTGTAGAGGTTTTACTTGCTTTAAAAAACCTCCCACACCTCCCCCTGAACCTGAAAC
ATAAAATGAATGCAATTGTTGTTGTTAACTTGTTTATTGCAGCTTATAATGGTTACAAATAAAGCAATAG
CATCACAAATTTCACAAATAAAGCATTTTTTTCACTGCATTCTAGTTGTGGTTTGTCCAAACTCATCAAT
GTATCTTAACTAGAATCATAATCAGCCATACCACATTTGTAGAGGTTTTACTTGCTTTAAAAAACCTCCC
ACACCTCCCCCTGAACCTGAAACATAAAATGAATGCAATTGTTGTTGTTAACTTGTTTATTGCAGCTTAT
AATGGTTACAAATAAAGCAATAGCATCACAAATTTCACAAATAAAGCATTTTTTTCACTGCATTCTAGTT
GTGGTTTGTCCAAACTCATCAATGTATCTTAACTAGAATCATAATCAGCCATACCACATTTGTAGAGGTT
TTACTTGCTTTAAAAAACCTCCCACACCTCCCCCTGAACCTGAAACATAAAATGAATGCAATTGTTGTTG
TTAACTTGTTTATTGCAGCTTATAATGGTTACAAATAAAGCAATAGCATCACAAATTTCACAAATAAAGC
ATTTTTTTCACTGCATTCTAGTTGTGGTTTGTCCAAACTCATCAATGTATCTTAACTAGTGGATCTCATG
CCTAGGATAACTTCGTATAGCATACATTATACGAAGTTATAGGCGCGCCATGAGCAAAGGAGAAGAACTT
TTCACTGGAGTTGTCCCAATTCTTGTTGAATTAGATGGTGATGTTAATGGGCACAAATTTTCTGTCCGTG
GAGAGGGTGAAGGTGATGCTACAAACGGAAAACTCACCCTTAAATTTATTTGCACTACTGGAAAACTACC
TGTTCCGTGGCCAACACTTGTCACTACTCTGACCTATGGTGTTCAATGCTTTTCCCGTTATCCGGATCAC
ATGAAACGGCATGACTTTTTCAAGAGTGCCATGCCCGAAGGTTATGTACAGGAACGCACTATATCTTTCA
AAGATGACGGGACCTACAAGACGCGTGCTGAAGTCAAGTTTGAAGGTGATACCCTTGTTAATCGTATCGA
GTTAAAGGGTATTGATTTTAAAGAAGATGGAAACATTCTTGGACACAAACTCGAATACAACTTTAACTCA
CACAATGTATACATCACGGCAGACAAACAAAAGAATGGAATCAAAGCTAACTTCAAAATTCGCCACAACG
TTGAAGATGGTTCCGTTCAACTAGCAGACCATTATCAACAAAATACTCCAATTGGCGATGGCCCTGTCCT
TTTACCAGACAACCATTACCTGTCGACACAATCTGTCCTTTCGAAAGATCCCAACGAAAAGCGTGACCAC
ATGGTCCTTCTTGAGTTTGTAACTGCTGCTGGGATTACACATGGCATGGATGAGCTCTACAAAGGTTCTG
CTGGATCTGCAGCAGGATCTGGTATGAGCAAAGGAGAAGAACTTTTCACTGGAGTTGTCCCAATTCTTGT
TGAATTAGATGGTGATGTTAATGGGCACAAATTTTCTGTCCGTGGAGAGGGTGAAGGTGATGCTACAAAC
GGAAAACTCACCCTTAAATTTATTTGCACTACTGGAAAACTACCTGTTCCGTGGCCAACACTTGTCACTA
CTCTGACCTATGGTGTTCAATGCTTTTCCCGTTATCCGGATCACATGAAACGGCATGACTTTTTCAAGAG
TGCCATGCCCGAAGGTTATGTACAGGAACGCACTATATCTTTCAAAGATGACGGGACCTACAAGACGCGT
GCTGAAGTCAAGTTTGAAGGTGATACCCTTGTTAATCGTATCGAGTTAAAGGGTATTGATTTTAAAGAAG
ATGGAAACATTCTTGGACACAAACTCGAATACAACTTTAACTCACACAATGTATACATCACGGCAGACAA
ACAAAAGAATGGAATCAAAGCTAACTTCAAAATTCGCCACAACGTTGAAGATGGTTCCGTTCAACTAGCA
GACCATTATCAACAAAATACTCCAATTGGCGATGGCCCTGTCCTTTTACCAGACAACCATTACCTGTCGA
CACAATCTGTCCTTTCGAAAGATCCCAACGAAAAGCGTGACCACATGGTCCTTCTTGAGTTTGTAACTGC
TGCTGGGATTACACATGGCATGGATGAGCTCTACAAATGATTAATTAAAACCTCTGGATTACAAAATTTG
TGAAAGATTGACTGGTATTCTTAACTATGTTGCTCCTTTTACGCTATGTGGATACGCTGCTTTAATGCCT
TTGTATCATGCTATTGCTTCCCGTATGGCTTTCATTTTCTCCTCCTTGTATAAATCCTGGTTGCTGTCTC
TTTATGAGGAGTTGTGGCCCGTTGTCAGGCAACGTGGCGTGGTGTGCACTGTGTTTGCTGACGCAACCCC
CACTGGTTGGGGCATTGCCACCACCTGTCAGCTCCTTTCCGGGACTTTCGCTTTCCCCCTCCCTATTGCC
ACGGCGGAACTCATCGCCGCCTGCCTTGCCCGCTGCTGGACAGGGGCTCGGCTGTTGGGCACTGACAATT
CCGTGGTGTTGTCGGGGAAATCATCGTCCTTTCCTTGGCTGCTCGCCTGTGTTGCCACCTGGATTCTGCG
CGGGACGTCCTTCTGCTACGTCCCTTCGGCCCTCAATCCAGCGGACCTTCCTTCCCGCGGCCTGCTGCCG
GCTCTGCGGCCTCTTCCGCGTCTTCGCCTTCGCCCTCAGACGAGTCGGATCTCCCTTTGGGCCGCCTCCC
CGCAGGATCCACTAGAGCGGCCGCCTAGAGCTCGCTGATCAGCCTCGACTGTGCCTTCTAGTTGCCAGCC
ATCTGTTGTTTGCCCCTCCCCCGTGCCTTCCTTGACCCTGGAAGGTGCCACTCCCACTGTCCTTTCCTAA
TAAAATGAGGAAATTGCATCGCATTGTCTGAGTAGGTGTCATTCTATTCTGGGGGGTGGGGTGGGGCAGG
ACAGCAAGGGGGAGGATTGGGAAGACAATAGCAGGCATGCTGGGGATGCGGTGGGCTCTATGGCTTCTGA
GGCGGAAAGAACCAGCTGGGGCTCGACTAGAGCTTGCGGAACCCTTAAGCTTGTCATTCGAATTTAGACA
CCCACATGGTGGCTCATGACCATCTATCTATAAATGGATCTGATTTTCATGTCTGGCAGTGTACAGAAGC
TAACTGAAGAAAGGTGGAAGACCCACAAGAGTTCAAGGTACCCAATTCGCCCTATAGTGAGTCGTATTAC
GCGCGCTCACTGGCCGTCGTTTTACAACGTCGTGACTGGGAAAACCCTGGCGTTACCCAACTTAATCGCC
TTGCAGCACATCCCCCTTTCGCCAGCTGGCGTAATAGCGAAGAGGCCCGCACCGATCGCCCTTCCCAACA
GTTGCGCAGCCTGAATGGCGAATGGAAATTGTAAGCGTTAATATTTTGTTAAAATTCGCGTTAAATTTTT
GTTAAATCAGCTCATTTTTTAACCAATAGGCCGAAATCGGCAAAATCCCTTATAAATCAAAAGAATAGAC
CGAGATAGGGT
[37 nt withheld, positions 9042-9078]
AAAGAACGTGGACTCCAACGTCAAAGG
[49 nt withheld, positions 9106-9154]
T
[91 nt withheld, positions 9156-9246]
G
[124 nt withheld, positions 9248-9371]
CAG
Features (pLannotate 1.2.2; 33 found; start..end, strand, type, name):
     24..128     +  promoter       AmpR promoter: bla
    129..989     +  CDS            AmpR: β-lactamase; bla; confers resistance to ampicillin, carbenicillin, and related antibiotics
   1160..1748    +  rep_origin     ori: high-copy-number ColE1/pMB1/pBR322/pUC origin of replication
   1931..2023    +  CDS            lacI (fragment): lac repressor; lacI; The lac repressor binds to the lac operator to inhibit transcription in E. coli. This inhibition can be relieved by adding lactose or isopropyl-β-D-thiogalactopyranoside (IPTG).
   2036..2057    +  protein_bind   CAP binding site: CAP binding activates transcription in the presence of cAMP. E. coli catabolite activator protein
   2072..2102    +  promoter       lac promoter: promoter for the E. coli lac operon
   2110..2126    +  protein_bind   lac operator: The lac repressor binds to the lac operator to inhibit transcription in E. coli. This inhibition can be relieved by adding lactose or isopropyl-β-D-thiogalactopyranoside (IPTG). lac repressor encoded by lacI
   2406..2785    +  enhancer       CMV enhancer: human cytomegalovirus immediate early enhancer
   2787..3064    +  promoter       chicken β-actin promoter: No description available
   3065..4082    +  intron         chimeric intron: chimera between introns from chicken β-actin and rabbit β-globin
   4137..4170    +  protein_bind   loxP: Cre-mediated recombination occurs in the 8-bp core sequence (GCATACAT). Cre recombinase
   4172..4205    +  protein_bind   FRT (minimal): supports FLP-mediated excision but not integration (Turan and Bode, 2011) FLP recombinase from the Saccharomyces cerevisiae 2μ plasmid
   4206..4253    +  promoter       EM7 promoter: synthetic bacterial promoter&nbsp
   4272..5075    +  CDS            NeoR/KanR: aminoglycoside phosphotransferase from Tn5; aph(3')-II (or nptII); confers resistance to neomycin, kanamycin, and G418 (Geneticin®)
   5088..5121    +  protein_bind   FRT (minimal): supports FLP-mediated excision but not integration (Turan and Bode, 2011) FLP recombinase from the Saccharomyces cerevisiae 2μ plasmid
   5148..5372    +  polyA_signal   bGH poly(A) signal: bovine growth hormone polyadenylation signal
   5376..5397    +  promoter       SV40 promoter (fragment): SV40 enhancer and early promoter
   5427..5452    +  misc_feature   MCS (fragment): pBluescript multiple cloning site
   5452..5534    +  CDS            large T antigen (fragment): large T antigen from SV40 (simian virus 40)
   5557..5678    +  polyA_signal   SV40 poly(A) signal: SV40 polyadenylation signal
   5685..5767    +  CDS            large T antigen (fragment): large T antigen from SV40 (simian virus 40)
   5790..5911    +  polyA_signal   SV40 poly(A) signal: SV40 polyadenylation signal
   5918..6000    +  CDS            large T antigen (fragment): large T antigen from SV40 (simian virus 40)
   6023..6144    +  polyA_signal   SV40 poly(A) signal: SV40 polyadenylation signal
   6167..6200    +  protein_bind   loxP: Cre-mediated recombination occurs in the 8-bp core sequence (GCATACAT). Cre recombinase
   6210..6923    +  CDS            Superfolder GFP: Superfolder GFP is a basic (constitutively fluorescent) green fluorescent protein published in 2005, derived from Aequorea victoria. It is reported to be a very rapidly-maturing weak dimer.
   6954..7667    +  CDS            Superfolder GFP: Superfolder GFP is a basic (constitutively fluorescent) green fluorescent protein published in 2005, derived from Aequorea victoria. It is reported to be a very rapidly-maturing weak dimer.
   7679..8263    +  misc_feature   WPRE: woodchuck hepatitis virus posttranscriptional regulatory element
   8309..8533    +  polyA_signal   bGH poly(A) signal: bovine growth hormone polyadenylation signal
   8537..8558    +  promoter       SV40 promoter (fragment): SV40 enhancer and early promoter
   8731..8749    -  promoter       T7 promoter: promoter for bacteriophage T7 RNA polymerase
   8757..8912    +  CDS            lacZα (fragment): LacZα fragment of β-galactosidase; lacZ fragment
   8943..9371    -  rep_origin     f1 ori (sequence partly withheld): f1 bacteriophage origin of replication; arrow indicates direction of (+) strand synthesis
