>Addgene plasmid #180155 | H11-CAG-loxP-FNF-bpA-3pA-loxP-td-sfGFP | addgene full sequence | sequence record 355320 | Addgene Partial NGS Result
GTGGCACTTTTCGGGGAAATGTGCGCGGAACCCCTATTTGTTTATTTTTCTAAATACATTCAAATATGTA
TCCGCTCATGAGACAATAACCCTGATAAATGCTTCAATAATATTGAAAAAGGAAGAGTATGAGTATTCAA
CATTTCCGTGTCGCCCTTATTCCCTTTTTTGCGGCATTTTGCCTTCCTGTTTTTGCTCACCCAGAAACGC
TGGTGAAAGTAAAAGATGCTGAAGATCAGTTGGGTGCACGAGTGGGTTACATCGAACTGGATCTCAACAG
CGGTAAGATCCTTGAGAGTTTTCGCCCCGAAGAACGTTTTCCAATGATGAGCACTTTTAAAGTTCTGCTA
TGTGGCGCGGTATTATCCCGTATTGACGCCGGGCAAGAGCAACTCGGTCGCCGCATACACTATTCTCAGA
ATGACTTGGTTGAGTACTCACCAGTCACAGAAAAGCATCTTACGGATGGCATGACAGTAAGAGAATTATG
CAGTGCTGCCATAACCATGAGTGATAACACTGCGGCCAACTTACTTCTGACAACGATCGGAGGACCGAAG
GAGCTAACCGCTTTTTTGCACAACATGGGGGATCATGTAACTCGCCTTGATCGTTGGGAACCGGAGCTGA
ATGAAGCCATACCAAACGACGAGCGTGACACCACGATGCCTGTAGCAATGGCAACAACGTTGCGCAAACT
ATTAACTGGCGAACTACTTACTCTAGCTTCCCGGCAACAATTAATAGACTGGATGGAGGCGGATAAAGTT
GCAGGACCACTTCTGCGCTCGGCCCTTCCGGCTGGCTGGTTTATTGCTGATAAATCTGGAGCCGGTGAGC
GTGGGTCTCGCGGTATCATTGCAGCACTGGGGCCAGATGGTAAGCCCTCCCGTATCGTAGTTATCTACAC
GACGGGGAGTCAGGCAACTATGGATGAACGAAATAGACAGATCGCTGAGATAGGTGCCTCACTGATTAAG
CATTGGTAACTGTCAGACCAAGTTTACTCATATATACTTTAGATTGATTTAAAACTTCATTTTTAATTTA
AAAGGATCTAGGTGAAGATCCTTTTTGATAATCTCATGACCAAAATCCCTTAACGTGAGTTTTCGTTCCA
CTGAGCGTCAGACCCCGTAGAAAAGATCAAAGGATCTTCTTGAGATCCTTTTTTTCTGCGCGTAATCTGC
TGCTTGCAAACAAAAAAACCACCGCTACCAGCGGTGGTTTGTTTGCCGGATCAAGAGCTACCAACTCTTT
TTCCGAAGGTAACTGGCTTCAGCAGAGCGCAGATACCAAATACTGTTCTTCTAGTGTAGCCGTAGTTAGG
CCACCACTTCAAGAACTCTGTAGCACCGCCTACATACCTCGCTCTGCTAATCCTGTTACCAGTGGCTGCT
GCCAGTGGCGATAAGTCGTGTCTTACCGGGTTGGACTCAAGACGATAGTTACCGGATAAGGCGCAGCGGT
CGGGCTGAACGGGGGGTTCGTGCACACAGCCCAGCTTGGAGCGAACGACCTACACCGAACTGAGATACCT
ACAGCGTGAGCTATGAGAAAGCGCCACGCTTCCCGAAGGGAGAAAGGCGGACAGGTATCCGGTAAGCGGC
AGGGTCGGAACAGGAGAGCGCACGAGGGAGCTTCCAGGGGGAAACGCCTGGTATCTTTATAGTCCTGTCG
GGTTTCGCCACCTCTGACTTGAGCGTCGATTTTTGTGATGCTCGTCAGGGGGGCGGAGCCTATGGAAAAA
CGCCAGCAACGCGGCCTTTTTACGGTTCCTGGCCTTTTGCTGGCCTTTTGCTCACATGTTCTTTCCTGCG
TTATCCCCTGATTCTGTGGATAACCGTATTACCGCCTTTGAGTGAGCTGATACCGCTCGCCGCAGCCGAA
CGACCGAGCGCAGCGAGTCAGTGAGCGAGGAAGCGGAAGAGCGCCCAATACGCAAACCGCCTCTCCCCGC
GCGTTGGCCGATTCATTAATGCAGCTGGCACGACAGGTTTCCCGACTGGAAAGCGGGCAGTGAGCGCAAC
GCAATTAATGTGAGTTAGCTCACTCATTAGGCACCCCAGGCTTTACACTTTATGCTTCCGGCTCGTATGT
TGTGTGGAATTGTGAGCGGATAACAATTTCACACAGGAAACAGCTATGACCATGATTACGCCAAGCGCGC
AATTAAGTTTAAACAAGGGCAGGATGTGTCAAACTGCCAATAGAGAACTACTTACTCTTCAGGCTGAAGC
TGATGGAACAGGTAACAAAGGCAAACACTAATCATGATCAGCAAGATGAAGCAGAAAGGGAACAAGGGGA
TATTAAATGTGTATAGACACGCTAGAGAGATGGCTCAGCAGTTAAGAGAACTAGCTGGTCTTTCAGAGGT
CCTGAGATCAATACCGGTCATGGTCGACATTGATTATTGACTAGTTATTAATAGTAATCAATTACGGGGT
CATTAGTTCATAGCCCATATATGGAGTTCCGCGTTACATAACTTACGGTAAATGGCCCGCCTGGCTGACC
GCCCAACGACCCCCGCCCATTGACGTCAATAATGACGTATGTTCCCATAGTAACGCCAATAGGGACTTTC
CATTGACGTCAATGGGTGGAGTATTTACGGTAAACTGCCCACTTGGCAGTACATCAAGTGTATCATATGC
CAAGTACGCCCCCTATTGACGTCAATGACGGTAAATGGCCCGCCTGGCATTATGCCCAGTACATGACCTT
ATGGGACTTTCCTACTTGGCAGTACATCTACGTATTAGTCATCGCTATTACCATGGTCGAGGTGAGCCCC
ACGTTCTGCTTCACTCTCCCCATCTCCCCCCCCTCCCCACCCCCAATTTTGTATTTATTTATTTTTTAAT
TATTTTGTGCAGCGATGGGGGCGGGGGGGGGGGGGGGGCGCGCGCCGGGGGGGGGGGGGGGGGGGGGGGG
GSGGGGSGGGGSGRGGSGGRGRGGKGCGGCGGCAGCCAATCAGAGCGGCGCGCTCCGAAAGTTTCCTTTT
ATGGCGAGGCGGCGGCGGCGGCGGCCCTATAAAAAGCGAAGCGCGCGGCGGGCGGGAGTCGCTGCGCGCT
GCCTTCGCCCCGTGCCCCGCTCCGCCGCCGCCTCGCGCCGCCCGCCCCGGCTCTGACTGACCGCGTTACT
CCCACAGGTGAGCGGGCGGGACGGCCCTTCTCCTCCGGGCTGTAATTAGCGCTTGGTTTAATGACGGCTT
GTTTCTTTTCTGTGGCTGCGTGAAAGCCTTGAGGGGCTCCGGGAGGGCCCTTTGTGCGGGGGGAGCGGCT
CGGGGGGTGCGTGCGTGTGTGTGTGCGTGGGGAGCGCCGCGTGCGGCTCCGCGCTGCCCGGCGGCTGTGA
GCGCTGCGGGCGCGGCGCGGGGCTTTGTGCGCTCCGCAGTGTGCGCGAGGGGAGCGCGGCCGGGGGCGGT
GCCCCGCGGTGCGGGGGGGGCTGCGAGGGGAACAAAGGCTGCGTGCGGGGTGTGTGCGTGGGGGGGTGAG
CAGGGGGTGTGGGCGCGTCGGTCGGGCTGCAACCCCCCCTGCACCCCCCTCCCCGAGTTGCTGAGCACGG
CCCGGCTTCGGGTGCGGGGCTCCGTACGGGGCGTGGCGCGGGGCTCGCCGTGCCGGGCGGGGGGTGGCGG
CAGGTGGGGGTGCCGGGCGGGGCGGGGCCGCCTCGGGCCGGGGAGGGCTCGGGGGAGGGGCGCGGCGGCC
CCCGGAGCGCCGGCGGCTGTCGAGGCGCGGCGAGCCGCAGCCATTGCCTTTTATGGTAATCGTGCGAGAG
GGCGCAGGGACTTCCTTTGTCCCAAATCTGTGCGGAGCCGAAATCTGGGAGGCGCCGCCGCACCCCCTCT
AGCGGGCGCGGGGCGAAGCGGTGCGGCGCCGGCAGGAAGGAAATGGGCGGGGAGGGCCTTCGTGCGTCGC
CGCGCCGCCGTCCCCTTCTCCCTCTCCAGCCTCGGGGCTGTCCGCGGGGGGACGGCTGCCTTCGGGGGGG
ACGGGGCAGGGCGGGGTTCGGCTTCTGGCGTGTGACCGGCGGCTCTAGAGCCTCTGCTAACCATGTTCAT
GCCTTCTTCTTTTTCCTACAGCTCCTGGGCAACGTGCTGGTTATTGTGCTGTCTCATCATTTTGGCAAAG
AATTCATAACTTCGTATAGCATACATTATACGAAGTTATAGAAGTTCCTATTCTCTAGAAAGTATAGGAA
CTTCGTTGACAATTAATCATCGGCATAGTATATCGGCATAGTATAATACGACAAGGTGAGGAACTAAACC
ATGGGATCGGCCATTGAACAAGATGGATTGCACGCAGGTTCTCCGGCCGCTTGGGTGGAGAGGCTATTCG
GCTATGACTGGGCACAACAGACAATCGGCTGCTCTGATGCCGCCGTGTTCCGGCTGTCAGCGCAGGGGCG
CCCGGTTCTTTTTGTCAAGACCGACCTGTCCGGTGCCCTGAATGAACTGCAGGACGAGGCAGCGCGGCTA
TCGTGGCTGGCCACGACGGGCGTTCCTTGCGCAGCTGTGCTCGACGTTGTCACTGAAGCGGGAAGGGACT
GGCTGCTATTGGGCGAAGTGCCGGGGCAGGATCTCCTGTCATCTCACCTTGCTCCTGCCGAGAAAGTATC
CATCATGGCTGATGCAATGCGGCGGCTGCATACGCTTGATCCGGCTACCTGCCCATTCGACCACCAAGCG
AAACATCGCATCGAGCGAGCACGTACTCGGATGGAAGCCGGTCTTGTCGATCAGGATGATCTGGACGAAG
AGCATCAGGGGCTCGCGCCAGCCGAACTGTTCGCCAGGCTCAAGGCGCGCATGCCCGACGGCGATGATCT
CGTCGTGACCCATGGCGATGCCTGCTTGCCGAATATCATGGTGGAAAATGGCCGCTTTTCTGGATTCATC
GACTGTGGCCGGCTGGGTGTGGCGGACCGCTATCAGGACATAGCGTTGGCTACCCGTGATATTGCTGAAG
AGCTTGGCGGCGAATGGGCTGACCGCTTCCTCGTGCTTTACGGTATCGCCGCTCCCGATTCGCAGCGCAT
CGCCTTCTATCGCCTTCTTGACGAGTTCTTCTGAGGGGATCAATTCGAAGTTCCTATTCTCTAGAAAGTA
TAGGAACTTCGCTAGCAGCTCGCTGATCAGCCTCGACTGTGCCTTCTAGTTGCCAGCCATCTGTTGTTTG
CCCCTCCCCCGTGCCTTCCTTGACCCTGGAAGGTGCCACTCCCACTGTCCTTTCCTAATAAAATGAGGAA
ATTGCATCGCATTGTCTGAGTAGGTGTCATTCTATTCTGGGGGGTGGGGTGGGGCAGGACAGCAAGGGGG
AGGATTGGGAAGACAATAGCAGGCATGCTGGGGATGCGGTGGGCTCTATGGCTTCTGAGGCGGAAAGAAC
CAGCTGGGGCTCGACTAGAGCTTGCGGAACCCTTACCACCGCGGTGGCGGCCGCTCTAGAATCATAATCA
GCCATACCACATTTGTAGAGGTTTTACTTGCTTTAAAAAACCTCCCACACCTCCCCCTGAACCTGAAACA
TAAAATGAATGCAATTGTTGTTGTTAACTTGTTTATTGCAGCTTATAATGGTTACAAATAAAGCAATAGC
ATCACAAATTTCACAAATAAAGCATTTTTTTCACTGCATTCTAGTTGTGGTTTGTCCAAACTCATCAATG
TATCTTAACTAGAATCATAATCAGCCATACCACATTTGTAGAGGTTTTACTTGCTTTAAAAAACCTCCCA
CACCTCCCCCTGAACCTGAAACATAAAATGAATGCAATTGTTGTTGTTAACTTGTTTATTGCAGCTTATA
ATGGTTACAAATAAAGCAATAGCATCACAAATTTCACAAATAAAGCATTTTTTTCACTGCATTCTAGTTG
TGGTTTGTCCAAACTCATCAATGTATCTTAACTAGAATCATAATCAGCCATACCACATTTGTAGAGGTTT
TACTTGCTTTAAAAAACCTCCCACACCTCCCCCTGAACCTGAAACATAAAATGAATGCAATTGTTGTTGT
TAACTTGTTTATTGCAGCTTATAATGGTTACAAATAAAGCAATAGCATCACAAATTTCACAAATAAAGCA
TTTTTTTCACTGCATTCTAGTTGTGGTTTGTCCAAACTCATCAATGTATCTTAACTAGTGGATCTCATGC
CTAGGATAACTTCGTATAGCATACATTATACGAAGTTATAGGCGCGCCATGAGCAAAGGAGAAGAACTTT
TCACTGGAGTTGTCCCAATTCTTGTTGAATTAGATGGTGATGTTAATGGGCACAAATTTTCTGTCCGTGG
AGAGGGTGAAGGTGATGCTACAAACGGAAAACTCACCCTTAAATTTATTTGCACTACTGGAAAACTACCT
GTTCCGTGGCCAACACTTGTCACTACTCTGACCTATGGTGTTCAATGCTTTTCCCGTTATCCGGATCACA
TGAAACGGCATGACTTTTTCAAGAGTGCCATGCCCGAAGGTTATGTACAGGAACGCACTATATCTTTCAA
AGATGACGGGACCTACAAGACGCGTGCTGAAGTCAAGTTTGAAGGTGATACCCTTGTTAATCGTATCGAG
TTAAAGGGTATTGATTTTAAAGAAGATGGAAACATTCTTGGACACAAACTCGAATACAACTTTAACTCAC
ACAATGTATACATCACGGCAGACAAACAAAAGAATGGAATCAAAGCTAACTTCAAAATTCGCCACAACGT
TGAAGATGGTTCCGTTCAACTAGCAGACCATTATCAACAAAATACTCCAATTGGCGATGGCCCTGTCCTT
TTACCAGACAACCATTACCTGTCGACACAATCTGTCCTTTCGAAAGATCCCAACGAAAAGCGTGACCACA
TGGTCCTTCTTGAGTTTGTAACTGCTGCTGGGATTACACATGGCATGGATGAGCTCTACAAAGGTTCTGC
TGGATCTGCAGCAGGATCTGGTATGAGCAAAGGAGAAGAACTTTTCACTGGAGTTGTCCCAATTCTTGTT
GAATTAGATGGTGATGTTAATGGGCACAAATTTTCTGTCCGTGGAGAGGGTGAAGGTGATGCTACAAACG
GAAAACTCACCCTTAAATTTATTTGCACTACTGGAAAACTACCTGTTCCGTGGCCAACACTTGTCACTAC
TCTGACCTATGGTGTTCAATGCTTTTCCCGTTATCCGGATCACATGAAACGGCATGACTTTTTCAAGAGT
GCCATGCCCGAAGGTTATGTACAGGAACGCACTATATCTTTCAAAGATGACGGGACCTACAAGACGCGTG
CTGAAGTCAAGTTTGAAGGTGATACCCTTGTTAATCGTATCGAGTTAAAGGGTATTGATTTTAAAGAAGA
TGGAAACATTCTTGGACACAAACTCGAATACAACTTTAACTCACACAATGTATACATCACGGCAGACAAA
CAAAAGAATGGAATCAAAGCTAACTTCAAAATTCGCCACAACGTTGAAGATGGTTCCGTTCAACTAGCAG
ACCATTATCAACAAAATACTCCAATTGGCGATGGCCCTGTCCTTTTACCAGACAACCATTACCTGTCGAC
ACAATCTGTCCTTTCGAAAGATCCCAACGAAAAGCGTGACCACATGGTCCTTCTTGAGTTTGTAACTGCT
GCTGGGATTACACATGGCATGGATGAGCTCTACAAATGATTAATTAAAACCTCTGGATTACAAAATTTGT
GAAAGATTGACTGGTATTCTTAACTATGTTGCTCCTTTTACGCTATGTGGATACGCTGCTTTAATGCCTT
TGTATCATGCTATTGCTTCCCGTATGGCTTTCATTTTCTCCTCCTTGTATAAATCCTGGTTGCTGTCTCT
TTATGAGGAGTTGTGGCCCGTTGTCAGGCAACGTGGCGTGGTGTGCACTGTGTTTGCTGACGCAACCCCC
ACTGGTTGGGGCATTGCCACCACCTGTCAGCTCCTTTCCGGGACTTTCGCTTTCCCCCTCCCTATTGCCA
CGGCGGAACTCATCGCCGCCTGCCTTGCCCGCTGCTGGACAGGGGCTCGGCTGTTGGGCACTGACAATTC
CGTGGTGTTGTCGGGGAAATCATCGTCCTTTCCTTGGCTGCTCGCCTGTGTTGCCACCTGGATTCTGCGC
GGGACGTCCTTCTGCTACGTCCCTTCGGCCCTCAATCCAGCGGACCTTCCTTCCCGCGGCCTGCTGCCGG
CTCTGCGGCCTCTTCCGCGTCTTCGCCTTCGCCCTCAGACGAGTCGGATCTCCCTTTGGGCCGCCTCCCC
GCAGGATCCACTAGAGCGGCCGCCTAGAGCTCGCTATCAGCCTCGACTGTGCCTTCTAGTTGCCAGCCAT
CTGTTGTTTGCCCCTCCCCCGTGCCTTCCTTGACCCTGGAAGGTGCCACTCCCACTGTCCTTTCCTAATA
AAATGAGGAAATTGCATCGCATTGTCTGAGTAGGTGTCATTCTATTCTGGGGGGTGGGGTGGGGCAGGAC
AGCAAGGGGGAGGATTGGGAAGACAATAGCAGGCATGCTGGGGATGCGGTGGGCTCTATGGCTTCTGAGG
CGGAAAGAACCAGCTGGGGCTCGACTAGAGCTTGCGGAACCCTTAAGCTTGTCATTCGAATTTAGACACC
CACATGGTGGCTCATGACCATCTATCTATAAATGGATCTGATTTTCATGTCTGGCAGTGTACAGAAGCTA
ACTGAAGAAAGGTGGAAGACCCACAAGAGTTCAAGGTACCCAATTCGCCCTATAGTGAGTCGTATTACAA
TTCACTGGCCGTCGTTTTACAACGTCGTGACTGGGAAAACCCTGGCGTTACCCAACTTAATCGCCTTGCA
GCACATCCCCCTTTCGCCAGCTGGCGTAATAGCGAAGAGGCCCGCACCGATCGCCCTTCCCAACAGTTGC
GCAGCCTGAATGGCGAATGGCAAATTGTAAGCGTTAATATTTTGTTAAAATTCGCGTTAAATTTTTGTTA
AATCAGCTCATTTTTTAACCAATAGGCCGAAATCGGCAAAATCCCTTATAAATCAAAAGAATAGACCGAG
ATAGGGT
[37 nt withheld, positions 9038-9074]
AAAGAACGTGGACTCCAACGTCAAAGG
[49 nt withheld, positions 9102-9150]
T
[91 nt withheld, positions 9152-9242]
G
[124 nt withheld, positions 9244-9367]
CAG
Features (pLannotate 1.2.2; 32 found; start..end, strand, type, name):
     24..128     +  promoter       AmpR promoter: bla
    129..989     +  CDS            AmpR: β-lactamase; bla; confers resistance to ampicillin, carbenicillin, and related antibiotics
   1160..1748    +  rep_origin     ori: high-copy-number ColE1/pMB1/pBR322/pUC origin of replication
   1931..2023    +  CDS            lacI (fragment): lac repressor; lacI; The lac repressor binds to the lac operator to inhibit transcription in E. coli. This inhibition can be relieved by adding lactose or isopropyl-β-D-thiogalactopyranoside (IPTG).
   2036..2057    +  protein_bind   CAP binding site: CAP binding activates transcription in the presence of cAMP. E. coli catabolite activator protein
   2072..2102    +  promoter       lac promoter: promoter for the E. coli lac operon
   2110..2126    +  protein_bind   lac operator: The lac repressor binds to the lac operator to inhibit transcription in E. coli. This inhibition can be relieved by adding lactose or isopropyl-β-D-thiogalactopyranoside (IPTG). lac repressor encoded by lacI
   2406..2785    +  enhancer       CMV enhancer: human cytomegalovirus immediate early enhancer
   3065..4081    +  intron         chimeric intron: chimera between introns from chicken β-actin and rabbit β-globin
   4136..4169    +  protein_bind   loxP: Cre-mediated recombination occurs in the 8-bp core sequence (GCATACAT). Cre recombinase
   4171..4204    +  protein_bind   FRT (minimal): supports FLP-mediated excision but not integration (Turan and Bode, 2011) FLP recombinase from the Saccharomyces cerevisiae 2μ plasmid
   4205..4252    +  promoter       EM7 promoter: synthetic bacterial promoter&nbsp
   4271..5074    +  CDS            NeoR/KanR: aminoglycoside phosphotransferase from Tn5; aph(3')-II (or nptII); confers resistance to neomycin, kanamycin, and G418 (Geneticin®)
   5087..5120    +  protein_bind   FRT (minimal): supports FLP-mediated excision but not integration (Turan and Bode, 2011) FLP recombinase from the Saccharomyces cerevisiae 2μ plasmid
   5147..5371    +  polyA_signal   bGH poly(A) signal: bovine growth hormone polyadenylation signal
   5375..5396    +  promoter       SV40 promoter (fragment): SV40 enhancer and early promoter
   5426..5451    +  misc_feature   MCS (fragment): pBluescript multiple cloning site
   5451..5533    +  CDS            large T antigen (fragment): large T antigen from SV40 (simian virus 40)
   5556..5677    +  polyA_signal   SV40 poly(A) signal: SV40 polyadenylation signal
   5684..5766    +  CDS            large T antigen (fragment): large T antigen from SV40 (simian virus 40)
   5789..5910    +  polyA_signal   SV40 poly(A) signal: SV40 polyadenylation signal
   5917..5999    +  CDS            large T antigen (fragment): large T antigen from SV40 (simian virus 40)
   6022..6143    +  polyA_signal   SV40 poly(A) signal: SV40 polyadenylation signal
   6166..6199    +  protein_bind   loxP: Cre-mediated recombination occurs in the 8-bp core sequence (GCATACAT). Cre recombinase
   6209..6922    +  CDS            Superfolder GFP: Superfolder GFP is a basic (constitutively fluorescent) green fluorescent protein published in 2005, derived from Aequorea victoria. It is reported to be a very rapidly-maturing weak dimer.
   6953..7666    +  CDS            Superfolder GFP: Superfolder GFP is a basic (constitutively fluorescent) green fluorescent protein published in 2005, derived from Aequorea victoria. It is reported to be a very rapidly-maturing weak dimer.
   7678..8262    +  misc_feature   WPRE: woodchuck hepatitis virus posttranscriptional regulatory element
   8307..8531    +  polyA_signal   bGH poly(A) signal: bovine growth hormone polyadenylation signal
   8535..8556    +  promoter       SV40 promoter (fragment): SV40 enhancer and early promoter
   8729..8747    -  promoter       T7 promoter: promoter for bacteriophage T7 RNA polymerase
   8750..8907    +  CDS            lacZα (fragment): LacZα fragment of β-galactosidase; lacZ fragment
   8939..9367    -  rep_origin     f1 ori (sequence partly withheld): f1 bacteriophage origin of replication; arrow indicates direction of (+) strand synthesis
