[The description below was written by a language model from this plasmid's Addgene catalogue record and pLannotate feature annotations shown in this document.]
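Description:
H11-CAG-loxP-FNF-bpA-3pA-loxP-td-sfGFP is a roughly 9.4 kb Cre-dependent fluorescent reporter cassette carried on a custom high-copy plasmid. The backbone is derived from a Stratagene cloning vector and retains lac promoter/operator and lacZα remnants, a T7 promoter and an f1 origin. It replicates in E. coli from a ColE1/pUC-type origin and is selected with ampicillin through β-lactamase. A second marker, NeoR/KanR, lies within the floxed region. It is preceded by the bacterial EM7 promoter, so kanamycin can also be used in bacteria. The depositor notes that the loxP-flanked segment is prone to deletion by recombination in E. coli, and co-selection for both markers helps retain it.

The payload is driven by the CAG promoter (CMV enhancer, chicken β-actin promoter and chimeric intron). Directly downstream sits a loxP-flanked stop cassette made of the FRT-flanked neo gene ("FNF"), a bGH polyadenylation signal and three tandem SV40 polyadenylation signals. These terminate transcription before it reaches the reporter. Cre-mediated excision between the two same-orientation loxP sites removes the block and places CAG upstream of td-sfGFP, two superfolder GFP coding sequences in tandem, followed by a WPRE to enhance expression and a bGH poly(A) signal. The minimal FRT sites allow FLP to remove the neo gene alone.

According to the record, short homology arms to the mouse Hipp11 locus flank the cassette, although the feature tables do not annotate them. The plasmid was built to generate a Hipp11 reporter-allele targeting vector by recombineering. The depositor suggests it may also suit CRISPR knock-in, but this is untested. The depositor and repository sequences agree closely, differing by only a few nucleotides.
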