Addgene plasmid #180155: H11-CAG-loxP-FNF-bpA-3pA-loxP-td-sfGFP
Purpose: td-sfGFP cre reporter with Hipp11 recombineering homology arms
Depositing lab: Mario Capecchi. Depositing organization: University of Utah.
Backbone
  Vector backbone: Custom
  Backbone manufacturer: Hyung-song Nam, Capecchi laboratory
  Vector type: Mammalian Expression, Bacterial Expression, Mouse Targeting, Cre/Lox
Growth in bacteria
  Bacterial resistance: Ampicillin, 100 μg/mL
  Growth temperature: 30°C
  Growth strain: DH10B
  Growth instructions: The DNA sequence flanked by the loxP sites are prone to deletion in E. coli by recombination. Double-selecting with ampicillin and kanamycin is recommended. The concentrations can be halved if growth is too slow.
  Copy number: High Copy
Gene/Insert
  Gene/Insert name: td-sfGFP
  Species: Synthetic
Resource information
  A portion of this plasmid was derived from a plasmid made by: CAG promoter is from pCAGGS obtained from BCCM/LMBP. Neo* is from plasmid #22687. bGH pA is from Neal Copeland. SV40 pA is from Clontech. sfGFP is from Sandia Biotech. WPRE is from Miguel Ramalho-Santos. Backbone is from Stratagene.
Terms and licenses: Academic/Nonprofit Terms; Industry Terms: Not Available to Industry
Depositor comments: A reporter expression cassette with short homology arms to Hipp11 on either side. Constructed originally for generating Hipp11 reporter allele targeting vector by recombineering. Untested for other purposes, but may be useful for CRISPR knock-in as well.
How to cite: H11-CAG-loxP-FNF-bpA-3pA-loxP-td-sfGFP was a gift from Mario Capecchi (Addgene plasmid # 180155 ; http://n2t.net/addgene:180155 ; RRID:Addgene_180155)
